Addgene plasmid #228735: pEJS2714-CMV-iNme2Smu-ABE8e-i1-L10
Purpose: Expresses domain inlaid iNme2Smu nCas9 (D16A)-i1-ABE8e base editor with linker-10 in mammalian cells
Depositing lab: Erik Sontheimer. Publication: Rational Design of Enhanced Nme2Cas9 and Nme2(Smu)Cas9 Nucleases and Base Editors. Bamidele N, Ansodaria A, Chen Z, Cheng H, Panwala R, Jazbec E, Sontheimer EJ. bioRxiv [Preprint]. 2024 Nov 7:2024.10.30.620986. doi: 10.1101/2024.10.30.620986. PubMed 39554198.
Backbone
  Vector backbone: pCMV with Tol2
  Vector type: Mammalian Expression, CRISPR
  Selectable markers: Blasticidin
Growth in bacteria
  Bacterial resistance: Ampicillin, 100 μg/mL
  Growth temperature: 37°C
  Growth strain: DH5alpha
  Copy number: High Copy
Gene/Insert
  Gene/Insert name: Domain inlaid iNme2Smu nCas9 (D16A)-i1-L10
  Species: Neisseria meningitidis
  Mutation: Nme2-Cas9, Smu PID, D16A D844G E868K K870R D873A D911G K929R E932K
  Promoter: CMV
  Cloning method: Gibson Cloning
Terms and licenses: Academic/Nonprofit Terms; Industry Terms: Not Available to Industry
How to cite: pEJS2714-CMV-iNme2Smu-ABE8e-i1-L10 was a gift from Erik Sontheimer (Addgene plasmid # 228735 ; http://n2t.net/addgene:228735 ; RRID:Addgene_228735)
