[The description below was written by a language model from this plasmid's Addgene catalogue record and pLannotate feature annotations shown in this document.]
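Description:
pEJS2714-CMV-iNme2Smu-ABE8e-i1-L10 is a mammalian expression and CRISPR plasmid of about 8.9 kb that produces a compact adenine base editor built on a Neisseria meningitidis Cas9 scaffold. It is propagated in E. coli as a high-copy plasmid through a ColE1/pUC-type origin and selected with ampicillin via β-lactamase. For mammalian cells it carries a blasticidin S deaminase cassette, oriented opposite to the editor, driven by the SV40 enhancer/early promoter (with a bacterial EM7 promoter) and terminated by an SV40 poly(A) signal. The backbone is catalogued as pCMV with Tol2, which implies transposon arms for genomic integration, but the generated feature table does not annotate any Tol2 elements, so their position cannot be confirmed from it.

The payload is a single open reading frame of roughly 3.8 kb under the CMV enhancer/promoter and followed by the bGH polyadenylation signal; a T7 promoter lies just upstream of the coding region. The annotation labels the whole frame simply as Cas9, without resolving its parts. According to the catalogue, it encodes Nme2Cas9 carrying the PAM-interacting domain of SmuCas9, the D16A nickase mutation and a further set of substitutions (D844G, E868K, K870R, D873A, D911G, K929R, E932K). The ABE8e deaminase is not fused to a terminus but inlaid within the Cas9 at the site designated i1, joined through the linker variant called linker-10. A nickase with an embedded adenosine deaminase of this kind converts A•T to G•C base pairs at guide-specified sites without making double-strand breaks. No guide RNA cassette is annotated, so the guide presumably has to be supplied separately. The plasmid is intended for expressing this editor in mammalian cells.
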