Features (pLannotate 1.2.2; 21 found; start..end, strand, type, name):
     48..66      +  promoter       T7 promoter: promoter for bacteriophage T7 RNA polymerase
    143..3946    +  CDS            cas9: CAS9_NEIMA - Experimental evidence at protein level: Swiss-Prot protein existence level 1. CRISPR (clustered regularly interspaced short palindromic repeat) is an adaptive immune system that provides protection against mobile genetic elements (viruses, transposable elements and conjugative plasmids). CRISPR clusters contain spacers, sequences complementary to antecedent mobile elements, and target invading nucleic acids. CRISPR clusters are transcribed and processed into CRISPR RNA (crRNA). In type II CRISPR systems correct processing of pre-crRNA requires a trans- encoded small RNA (tracrRNA)
   4082..4306    +  polyA_signal   bGH poly(A) signal: bovine growth hormone polyadenylation signal
   4310..4331    +  promoter       SV40 promoter (fragment): SV40 enhancer and early promoter
   4336..4352    +  misc_feature   MCS (fragment): pBluescript multiple cloning site
   4401..4417    -  protein_bind   lac operator: The lac repressor binds to the lac operator to inhibit transcription in E. coli. This inhibition can be relieved by adding lactose or isopropyl-β-D-thiogalactopyranoside (IPTG). lac repressor encoded by lacI
   4425..4455    -  promoter       lac promoter: promoter for the E. coli lac operon
   4470..4491    -  protein_bind   CAP binding site: CAP binding activates transcription in the presence of cAMP. E. coli catabolite activator protein
   4504..4596    -  CDS            lacI (fragment): lac repressor; lacI; The lac repressor binds to the lac operator to inhibit transcription in E. coli. This inhibition can be relieved by adding lactose or isopropyl-β-D-thiogalactopyranoside (IPTG).
   4608..4729    -  polyA_signal   SV40 poly(A) signal: SV40 polyadenylation signal
   4724..4849    -  CDS            ble (fragment): BLE_KLEPN - Experimental evidence at protein level: Swiss-Prot protein existence level 1. Binding protein with a strong affinity to the bleomycin family of antibiotics. Binds to CL990; an antimitotic-antibiotic compound. From Klebsiella pneumoniae.
   4859..4886    -  CDS            BleoR (fragment): antibiotic-binding protein; Sh ble from Streptoalloteichus hindustanus; confers resistance to bleomycin, phleomycin, and Zeocin™
   4887..5285    -  CDS            BSD: blasticidin S deaminase; Aspergillus terreus BSD; confers resistance to blasticidin
   5304..5351    -  promoter       EM7 promoter: synthetic bacterial promoter&nbsp
   5399..5728    -  promoter       SV40 promoter: SV40 enhancer and early promoter
   6112..6700    -  rep_origin     ori: high-copy-number ColE1/pMB1/pBR322/pUC origin of replication
   6871..7731    -  CDS            AmpR: β-lactamase; bla; confers resistance to ampicillin, carbenicillin, and related antibiotics
   7732..7836    -  promoter       AmpR promoter: bla
   7907..7951    -  misc_feature   bom (fragment): basis of mobility region from pBR322
   8284..8663    +  enhancer       CMV enhancer: human cytomegalovirus immediate early enhancer
   8664..6       +  promoter       CMV promoter (across the origin): human cytomegalovirus (CMV) immediate early promoter
>Addgene plasmid #228735 | pEJS2714-CMV-iNme2Smu-ABE8e-i1-L10 | addgene full sequence | sequence record 453996 | Addgene NGS Result
AGAGCTGGTTTAGTGAACCGTCAGATCCGCTAGAGATCCGCGGCCGCTAATACGACTCACTATAGGGAGA
GCCGCCACCATGAAACGGACAGCCGACGGAAGCGAGTTCGAGTCACCAAAGAAGAAGCGGAAAGTCGAAG
ATATGGCCGCCTTCAAGCCTAACCCAATCAATTACATCCTGGGACTGGCCATCGGAATCGCATCCGTGGG
ATGGGCTATGGTGGAGATCGACGAGGAGGAGAATCCTATCCGGCTGATCGATCTGGGCGTGAGAGTGTTT
GAGAGGGCCGAGGTGCCAAAGACCGGCGATTCTCTGGCTATGGCCCGGAGACTGGCACGGAGCGTGAGGC
GCCTGACACGGAGAAGGGCACACAGGCTGCTGAGGGCACGCCGGCTGCTGAAGAGAGAGGGCGTGCTGCA
GGCAGCAGACTTCGATGAGAATGGCCTGATCAAGAGCCTGCCAAACACCCCCTGGCAGCTGAGAGCAGCC
GCCCTGGACAGGAAGCTGACACCACTGGAGTGGTCTGCCGTGCTGCTGCACCTGATCAAGCACCGCGGCT
ACCTGAGCCAGCGGAAGAACGAGGGAGAGACAGCAGACAAGGAGCTGGGCGCCCTGCTGAAGGGAGTGGC
CAACAATGCCCACGCCCTGCAGACCGGCGATTTCAGGACACCTGCCGAGCTGGCCCTGAATAAGTTTGAG
AAGGAGTCCGGCCACATCAGAAACCAGAGGGGCGACTATAGCCACACCTTCTCCCGCAAGGATCTGCAGG
CCGAGCTGATCCTGCTGTTCGAGAAGCAGAAGGAGTTTGGCAATCCACACGTGAGCGGAGGCCTGAAGGA
GGGAATCGAGACCCTGCTGATGACACAGAGGCCTGCCCTGTCCGGCGACGCAGTGCAGAAGATGCTGGGA
CACTGCACCTTCGAGCCTGCAGAGCCAAAGGCCGCCAAGAACACCTACACAGCCGAGCGGTTTATCTGGC
TGACAAAGCTGAACAATCTGAGAATCCTGGAGCAGTCTGGCGGTTCAGGTGGATCAGGCGGTAGCTCTGA
GGTGGAGTTTTCCCACGAGTACTGGATGAGACATGCCCTGACCCTGGCCAAGAGGGCACGCGATGAGAGG
GAGGTGCCTGTGGGAGCCGTGCTGGTGCTGAACAATAGAGTGATCGGCGAGGGCTGGAACAGAGCCATCG
GCCTGCACGACCCAACAGCCCATGCCGAAATTATGGCCCTGAGACAGGGCGGCCTGGTCATGCAGAACTA
CAGACTGATTGACGCCACCCTGTACGTGACATTCGAGCCTTGCGTGATGTGCGCCGGCGCCATGATCCAC
TCTAGGATCGGCCGCGTGGTGTTTGGCGTGAGGAACAGCAAACGGGGCGCCGCAGGCTCCCTGATGAACG
TGCTGAACTACCCCGGCATGAATCACCGCGTCGAAATTACCGAGGGAATCCTGGCAGATGAATGTGCCGC
CCTGCTGTGCGACTTCTACCGGATGCCTAGACAGGTGTTCAATGCTCAGAAGAAGGCCCAGAGCTCCATC
AACGAGACACCTGGCACAAGCGAGAGCGCAACAGGATCCGAGAGGCCACTGACCGACACAGAGAGGGCCA
CCCTGATGGATGAGCCTTACCGGAAGTCTAAGCTGACATATGCCCAGGCCAGAAAGCTGCTGGGCCTGGA
GGACACCGCCTTCTTTAAGGGCCTGAGATACGGCAAGGATAATGCCGAGGCCTCCACACTGATGGAGATG
AAGGCCTATCACGCCATCTCTCGCGCCCTGGAGAAGGAGGGCCTGAAGGACAAGAAGTCCCCCCTGAACC
TGAGCTCCGAGCTGCAGGATGAGATCGGCACCGCCTTCTCTCTGTTTAAGACCGACGAGGATATCACAGG
CCGCCTGAAGGACAGGGTGCAGCCTGAGATCCTGGAGGCCCTGCTGAAGCACATCTCTTTCGATAAGTTT
GTGCAGATCAGCCTGAAGGCCCTGAGAAGGATCGTGCCACTGATGGAGCAGGGCAAGCGGTACGACGAGG
CCTGCGCCGAGATCTACGGCGATCACTATGGCAAGAAGAACACAGAGGAGAAGATCTATCTGCCCCCTAT
CCCTGCCGACGAGATCAGAAATCCTGTGGTGCTGAGGGCCCTGTCCCAGGCAAGAAAAGTGATCAACGGA
GTGGTGCGCCGGTACGGATCTCCAGCCCGGATCCACATCGAGACCGCCAGAGAAGTGGGCAAGAGCTTCA
AGGACCGGAAGGAGATCGAGAAGAGACAGGAGGAGAATCGCAAGGATCGGGAGAAGGCCGCCGCCAAGTT
TAGGGAGTACTTCCCTAACTTTGTGGGCGAGCCAAAGTCTAAGGACATCCTGAAGCTGCGCCTGTACGAG
CAGCAGCACGGCAAGTGTCTGTATAGCGGCAAGGAGATCAATCTGGTGCGGCTGAACGAGAAGGGCTATG
TGGAGATCGATCACGCCCTGCCTTTCTCCAGAACCTGGGACGATTCTTTTAACAATAAGGTGCTGGTGCT
GGGCAGCGAGAACCAGAATAAGGGCAATCAGACACCATACGAGTATTTCAATGGCAAGGACAACTCCAGG
GAGTGGCAGGAGTTCAAGGCCCGCGTGGAGACCTCTAGATTTCCCAGGAGCAAGAAGCAGCGGATCCTGC
TGCAGAAGTTCGACGAGGATGGCTTTAAGGAGTGCAACCTGAATGACACCAGATACGTGAACCGGTTCCT
GTGCCAGTTTGTGGCCGATCACATCCTGCTGACCGGCAAGGGCAAGAGAAGGGTGTTCGCCTCTAATGGC
CAGATCACAAACCTGCTGAGGGGATTTTGGGGACTGAGGAAGGTGCGGGCAGAGAATGACAGACACCACG
CACTGGATGCAGTGGTGGTGGCATGCAGCACCGTGGCAATGCAGCAGAAGATCACAAGATTCGTGAGGTA
TAAGGAGATGAACGCCTTTGACGGCAAGACCATCGATAAGGAGACAGGCAAGGTGCTGCACCAGAAGACC
CACTTCCCCCAGCCTTGGGAGTTCTTTGCCCAGGAAGTGATGATCCGGGTGTTCGGCAAGCCAGACGGCA
AGCCTGAGTTTGAGGAGGCCGATACCCCAGAGAAGCTGAGGACACTGCTGGCAGAGAAGCTGTCTAGCAG
GCCAGAGGCAGTGCACGAGTACGTGACCCCACTGTTCGTGTCCAGGGCACCCAATCGGAAGATGTCTGGC
GCCCACAAGGGCACACTGAGAAGCGCCAAGAGGTTTGTGAAGCACAACGAGAAGATCTCCGTGAAGAGAG
TGTGGCTGACCAAGATCAGGCTGGCCGCCCTGGAGAACATGGTGAATTACAAGAACGGCAGGGAGATCGA
GCTGTATGAGGCCCTGAAGGCAAGGCTGGAGGCCTACGGAGGAAATGCCAAGCAGGCCTTCGACCCAAAG
GGCAACCCCTTTTATAAGAAGGGAGGACAGCTGGTGAAGGCCGTGCGGGTGGAGAGGACCCAGAAGAGCG
GCGTGCTGCTGAATAAGAAGAACGCCTACACAATCGCCGACAACGCCACCATGGTGCGGGTGGACGTGTA
CACCAAGGCCGGCAAGAACTACCTGGTTCCTGTGTACGTGTGGCAGGTGGCCCAGGGCATCTTACCCAAC
CGCGCCGTGACCAGCGGCAAGTCCGAGGCTGACTGGGACCTGATCGATGAGAGCTTCGAGTTCAAGTTCT
CTCTGTCCCGGGGAGATCTCGTGGAAATGATCTCCAACAAGGGCAGAATCTTCGGCTACTACAACGGCCT
GGACAGAGCCAACGGCTCTATTGGAATTAGAGAGCACGACCTAGAGAAGAGCAAGGGCAAAGACGGCGTG
CATAGAGTGGGAGTGAAAACAGCTACAGCATTTAACAAGTACCACGTGGATCCCCTGGGCAAAGAGATCC
ACAGATGCAGCAGCGAACCCAGACCTACACTGAAAATCAAGTCTAAGAAGGAGGATAAAAGAACCGCCGA
CGGCAGCGAATTCGAGCCCAAGAAGAAGAGGAAAGTCTAACCGGTCATCATCACCATCACCATTGAGTTT
AAACCCGCTGATCAGCCTCGACTGTGCCTTCTAGTTGCCAGCCATCTGTTGTTTGCCCCTCCCCCGTGCC
TTCCTTGACCCTGGAAGGTGCCACTCCCACTGTCCTTTCCTAATAAAATGAGGAAATTGCATCGCATTGT
CTGAGTAGGTGTCATTCTATTCTGGGGGGTGGGGTGGGGCAGGACAGCAAGGGGGAGGATTGGGAAGACA
ATAGCAGGCATGCTGGGGATGCGGTGGGCTCTATGGCTTCTGAGGCGGAAAGAACCAGCTGGGGCTCGAT
ACCGTCGACCTCTAGCTAGAGCTTGGCGTAATCATGGTCATAGCTGTTTCCTGTGTGAAATTGTTATCCG
CTCACAATTCCACACAACATACGAGCCGGAAGCATAAAGTGTAAAGCCTAGGGTGCCTAATGAGTGAGCT
AACTCACATTAATTGCGTTGCGCTCACTGCCCGCTTTCCAGTCGGGAAACCTGTCGTGCCAGCTGCATTA
ATGAATCGGCCAACGCGCGGGGAGAGGCGGTTTGCGTATTGGGCGCTACAGACATGATAAGATACATTGA
TGAGTTTGGACAAACCACAACTAGAATGCAGTGAAAAAAATGCTTTATTTGTGAAATTTGTGATGCTATT
GCTTTATTTGTAACCATTATAAGCTGCAATAAACAAGTTGGGGTGGGCGAAGAACTCCAGCATGAGATCC
CCGCGCTGGAGGATCATCCAGCCGGCGTCCCGGAAAACGATTCCGAAGCCCAACCTTTCATAGAAGGCGG
CGGTGGAATCGAAATCTCGTAGCACGTGTCAGTCCTGCTCCTCGGCCACGAAGTGCTTAGCCCTCCCACA
CATAACCAGAGGGCAGCAATTCACGAATCCCAACTGCCGTCGGCTGTCCATCACTGTCCTTCACTATGGC
TTTGATCCCAGGATGCAGATCGAGAAGCACCTGTCGGCACCGTCCGCAGGGGCTCAAGATGCCCCTGTTC
TCATTTCCGATCGCGACGATACAAGTCAGGTTGCCAGCTGCCGCAGCAGCAGCAGTGCCCAGCACCACGA
GTTCTGCACAAGGTCCCCCAGTAAAATGATATACATTGACACCAGTGAAGATGCGGCCGTCGCTAGAGAG
AGCTGCGCTGGCGACGCTGTAGTCTTCAGAGATGGGGATGCTGTTGATTGTAGCCGTTGCTCTTTCAATG
AGGGTGGATTCTTCTTGAGACAAAGGCTTGGCCATGGTTTAGTTCCTCACCTTGTCGTATTATACTATGC
CGATATACTATGCCGATGATTAATTGTCAACACGTGCTGATCAGATCCGAAAATGGATATACAAGCTCCC
GGGAGCTTTTTGCAAAAGCCTAGGCCTCCAAAAAAGCCTCCTCACTACTTCTGGAATAGCTCAGAGGCAG
AGGCGGCCTCGGCCTCTGCATAAATAAAAAAAATTAGTCAGCCATGGGGCGGAGAATGGGCGGAACTGGG
CGGAGTTAGGGGCGGGATGGGCGGAGTTAGGGGCGGGACTATGGTTGCTGACTAATTGAGATGCATGCTT
TGCATACTTCTGCCTGCTGGGGAGCCTGGGGACTTTCCACACCTGGTTGCTGACTAATTGAGATGCATGC
TTTGCATACTTCTGCCTGCTGGGGAGCCTGGGGACTTTCCACACCCTAACTGACACACATTCCACAGAAT
TCACTGACTCGCTGCGCTCGGTCGTTCGGCTGCGGCGAGCGGTATCAGCTCACTCAAAGGCGGTAATACG
GTTATCCACAGAATCAGGGGATAACGCAGGAAAGAACATGTAAGTGATCTCCAAAAAATAAGTACTTTTT
GACTGTAAATAAAATTGTAAGGAGTAAAAAGTACTTTTTTTTCTAAAAAAATGTAATTAAGTAAAAGTAA
AAGTATTGATTTTTAATTGTACTCAAGTAAAGTAAAAATCCCCAAAAATAATACTTAAGTACAGTAATCA
AGTAAAATTACTCAAGTACTTTACACCTCTGCATGTGAGCAAAAGGCCAGCAAAAGGCCAGGAACCGTAA
AAAGGCCGCGTTGCTGGCGTTTTTCCATAGGCTCCGCCCCCCTGACGAGCATCACAAAAATCGACGCTCA
AGTCAGAGGTGGCGAAACCCGACAGGACTATAAAGATACCAGGCGTTTCCCCCTGGAAGCTCCCTCGTGC
GCTCTCCTGTTCCGACCCTGCCGCTTACCGGATACCTGTCCGCCTTTCTCCCTTCGGGAAGCGTGGCGCT
TTCTCATAGCTCACGCTGTAGGTATCTCAGTTCGGTGTAGGTCGTTCGCTCCAAGCTGGGCTGTGTGCAC
GAACCCCCCGTTCAGCCCGACCGCTGCGCCTTATCCGGTAACTATCGTCTTGAGTCCAACCCGGTAAGAC
ACGACTTATCGCCACTGGCAGCAGCCACTGGTAACAGGATTAGCAGAGCGAGGTATGTAGGCGGTGCTAC
AGAGTTCTTGAAGTGGTGGCCTAACTACGGCTACACTAGAAGAACAGTATTTGGTATCTGCGCTCTGCTG
AAGCCAGTTACCTTCGGAAAAAGAGTTGGTAGCTCTTGATCCGGCAAACAAACCACCGCTGGTAGCGGTG
GTTTTTTTGTTTGCAAGCAGCAGATTACGCGCAGAAAAAAAGGATCTCAAGAAGATCCTTTGATCTTTTC
TACGGGGTCTGACACTCAGTGGAACGAAAACTCACGTTAAGGGATTTTGGTCATGAGATTATCAAAAAGG
ATCTTCACCTAGATCCTTTTAAATTAAAAATGAAGTTTTAAATCAATCTAAAGTATATATGAGTAAACTT
GGTCTGACAGTTACCAATGCTTAATCAGTGAGGCACCTATCTCAGCGATCTGTCTATTTCGTTCATCCAT
AGTTGCCTGACTCCCCGTCGTGTAGATAACTACGATACGGGAGGGCTTACCATCTGGCCCCAGTGCTGCA
ATGATACCGCGGGACCCACGCTCACCGGCTCCAGATTTATCAGCAATAAACCAGCCAGCCGGAAGGGCCG
AGCGCAGAAGTGGTCCTGCAACTTTATCCGCCTCCATCCAGTCTATTAATTGTTGCCGGGAAGCTAGAGT
AAGTAGTTCGCCAGTTAATAGTTTGCGCAACGTTGTTGCCATTGCTACAGGCATCGTGGTGTCACGCTCG
TCGTTTGGTATGGCTTCATTCAGCTCCGGTTCCCAACGATCAAGGCGAGTTACATGATCCCCCATGTTGT
GCAAAAAAGCGGTTAGCTCCTTCGGTCCTCCGATCGTTGTCAGAAGTAAGTTGGCCGCAGTGTTATCACT
CATGGTTATGGCAGCACTGCATAATTCTCTTACTGTCATGCCATCCGTAAGATGCTTTTCTGTGACTGGT
GAGTACTCAACCAAGTCATTCTGAGAATAGTGTATGCGGCGACCGAGTTGCTCTTGCCCGGCGTCAATAC
GGGATAATACCGCGCCACATAGCAGAACTTTAAAAGTGCTCATCATTGGAAAACGTTCTTCGGGGCGAAA
ACTCTCAAGGATCTTACCGCTGTTGAGATCCAGTTCGATGTAACCCACTCGTGCACCCAACTGATCTTCA
GCATCTTTTACTTTCACCAGCGTTTCTGGGTGAGCAAAAACAGGAAGGCAAAATGCCGCAAAAAAGGGAA
TAAGGGCGACACGGAAATGTTGAATACTCATACTCTTCCTTTTTCAATATTATTGAAGCATTTATCAGGG
TTATTGTCTCATGAGCGGATACATATTTGAATGTATTTAGAAAAATAAACAAATAGGGGTTCCGCGCACA
TTTCCCCGAAAAGTGCCACCTGACGTCGACGGATCGGGAGATCGATCTCCCGATCCCCTAGGGTCGACTC
TCAGTACAATCTGCTCTGATGCCGCATAGTTAAGCCAGTATCTGCTCCCTGCTTGTGTGTTGGAGGTCGC
TGAGTAGTGCGCGAGCAAAATTTAAGCTACAACAAGGCAAGGCTTGACCGACAATTGCATGAAGAATCTG
CTTAGGGTTAGGCGTTTTGCGCTGCTTCGCGATGTACGGGCCAGATATACGCGGGTACCGGCATATGGTT
CTTGACAGAGGTGTAAAAAGTACTCAAAAATTTTACTCAAGTGAAAGTACAAGTACTTAGGGAAAATTTT
ACTCAATTAAAAGTAAAAGTATCTGGCTAGAATCTTACTTGAGTAAAAGTAAAAAAGTACTCCATTAAAA
TTGTACTTGAGTATTAACGCGTTGACATTGATTATTGACTAGTTATTAATAGTAATCAATTACGGGGTCA
TTAGTTCATAGCCCATATATGGAGTTCCGCGTTACATAACTTACGGTAAATGGCCCGCCTGGCTGACCGC
CCAACGACCCCCGCCCATTGACGTCAATAATGACGTATGTTCCCATAGTAACGCCAATAGGGACTTTCCA
TTGACGTCAATGGGTGGAGTATTTACGGTAAACTGCCCACTTGGCAGTACATCAAGTGTATCATATGCCA
AGTACGCCCCCTATTGACGTCAATGACGGTAAATGGCCCGCCTGGCATTATGCCCAGTACATGACCTTAT
GGGACTTTCCTACTTGGCAGTACATCTACGTATTAGTCATCGCTATTACCATGGTGATGCGGTTTTGGCA
GTACATCAATGGGCGTGGATAGCGGTTTGACTCACGGGGATTTCCAAGTCTCCACCCCATTGACGTCAAT
GGGAGTTTGTTTTGGCACCAAAATCAACGGGACTTTCCAAAATGTCGTAACAACTCCGCCCCATTGACGC
AAATGGGCGGTAGGCGTGTACGGTGGGAGGTCTATATAAGC
